>Addgene plasmid #160815 | pKP1469 | addgene full sequence | sequence record 316117 | Addgene NGS Result
TTATGACAACTTGACGGCTACATCATTCACTTTTTCTTCACAACCGGCACGGAACTCGCTCGGGCTGGCC
CCGGTGCATTTTTTAAATACCCGCGAGAAATAGAGTTGATCGTCAAAACCAACATTGCGACCGACGGTGG
CGATAGGCATCCGGGTGGTGCTCAAAAGCAGCTTCGCCTGGCTGATACGTTGGTCCTCGCGCCAGCTTAA
GACGCTAATCCCTAACTGCTGGCGGAAAAGATGTGACAGACGCGACGGCGACAAGCAAACATGCTGTGCG
ACGCTGGCGATATCAAAATTGCTGTCTGCCAGGTGATCGCTGATGTACTGACAAGCCTCGCGTACCCGAT
TATCCATCGGTGGATGGAGCGACTCGTTAATCGCTTCCATGCGCCGCAGTAACAATTGCTCAAGCAGATT
TATCGCCAGCAGCTCCGAATAGCGCCCTTCCCCTTGCCCGGCGTTAATGATTTGCCCAAACAGGTCGCTG
AAATGCGGCTGGTGCGCTTCATCCGGGCGAAAGAACCCCGTATTGGCAAATATTGACGGCCAGTTAAGCC
ATTCATGCCAGTAGGCGCGCGGACGAAAGTAAACCCACTGGTGATACCATTCGCGAGCCTCCGGATGACG
ACCGTAGTGATGAATCTCTCCTGGCGGGAACAGCAAAATATCACCCGGTCGGCAAACAAATTCTCGTCCC
TGATTTTTCACCACCCCCTGACCGCGAATGGTGAGATTGAGAATATAACCTTTCATTCCCAGCGGTCGGT
CGATAAAAAAATCGAGATAACCGTTGGCCTCAATCGGCGTTAAACCCGCCACCAGATGGGCATTAAACGA
GTATCCCGGCAGCAGGGGATCATTTTGCGCTTCAGCCATACTTTTCATACTCCCGCCATTCAGAGAAGAA
ACCAATTGTCCATATTGCATCAGACATTGCCGTCACTGCGTCTTTTACTGGCTCTTCTCGCTAACCAAAC
CGGTAACCCCGCTTATTAAAAGCATTCTGTAACAAAGCGGGACCAAAGCCATGACAAAAACGCGTAACAA
AAGTGTCTATAATCACGGCAGAAAAGTCCACATTGATTATTTGCACGGCGTCACACTTTGCTATGCCATA
GCATTTTTATCCATAAGATTAGCGGATCCTACCTGACGCTTTTTATCGCAACTCTCTACTGTTTCTCCAT
ACCCGTTTTTTTGGGCTAGCAGGAGGAATTCACCATGGGTAATAATTTAATGCAGACGGACCTTTCCGTC
TGGGGTATGTATCAGCACGCCGATATTGTCGTTAAGTGCGTGATGATTGGGCTTATTTTGGCCTCCGTAG
TCACCTGGGCAATCTTCTTCAGTAAGAGCGTAGAGTTCTTCAATCAGAAGCGTCGCCTTAAGCGCGAGCA
GCAACTGCTGGCTGAAGCGCGTTCCTTAAACCAGGCCAACGATATCGCCGCTGATTTTGGTAGCAAAAGC
TTAAGCCTGCATTTGCTCAATGAAGCGCAGAATGAGCTGGAACTGTCAGAAGGCAGCGACGATAACGAAG
GTATTAAAGAACGTACCAGCTTCCGTCTGGAGCGTCGGGTCGCCGCAGTGGGTCGTCAAATGGGCCGCGG
TAACGGCTATCTGGCAACCATCGGCGCGATTTCTCCGTTCGTTGGTCTGTTTGGTACGGTCTGGGGCATC
ATGAACAGCTTTATTGGTATCGCGCAAACGCAGACCACTAACCTGGCAGTCGTTGCGCCGGGTATCGCAG
AAGCTCTGTTAGCAACGGCAATCGGCCTCGTGGCAGCGATTCCTGCGGTCGTTATCTATAACGTATTTGC
ACGCCAGATTGGCGGCTTTAAAGCGATGCTGGGTGATGTTGCAGCGCAGGTATTGTTGCTGCAAAGCCGT
GACCTGGATCTGGAAGCCAGCGCCGCTGCGCATCCGGTTCGTGTCGCACAAAAATTACGCGCAGGATAAG
GATCTCTAGAGTCGACCTGCAGGCATGCACCATTCCTTGCGGCGGCGGTGCTCAACGGCCTCAACCTACT
ACTGGGCTGCTTCCTAATGCAGGAGTCGCATAAGGGAGAGCGTCGACCGATGCCCTTGAGAGCCTTCAAC
CCAGTCAGCTCCTTCCGGTGGGCGCGGGGCATGACTATCGTCGCCGCACTTATGACTGTCTTCTTTATCA
TGCAACTCGTAGGACAGGTGCCGGCAGCGCTCTGGGTCATTTTCGGCGAGGACCGCTTTCGCTGGAGCGC
GACGATGATCGGCCTGTCGCTTGCGGTATTCGGAATCTTGCACGCCCTCGCTCAAGCCTTCGTCACTGGT
CCCGCCACCAAACGTTTCGGCGAGAAGCAGGCCATTATCGCCGGCATGGCGGCCGACGCGCTGGGCTACG
TCTTGCTGGCGTTCGCGACGCGAGGCTGGATGGCCTTCCCCATTATGATTCTTCTCGCTTCCGGCGGCAT
CGGGATGCCCGCGTTGCAGGCCATGCTGTCCAGGCAGGTAGATGACGACCATCAGGGACAGCTTCAAGGA
TCGCTCGCGGCTCTTACCAGCCTAACTTCGATCATTGGACCGCTGATCGTCACGGCGATTTATGCCGCCT
CGGCGAGCACATGGAACGGGTTGGCATGGATTGTAGGCGCCGCCCTATACCTTGTCTGCCTCCCCGCGTT
GCGTCGCGGTGCATGGAGCCGGGCCACCTCGACCTGAATGGAAGCCGGCGGCACCTCGCTAACGGATTCA
CCACTCCAAGAATTGGAGCCAATCAATTCTTGCGGAGAACTGTGAATGCGCAAACCAACCCTTGGCAGAA
CATATCCATCGCGTCCGCCATCTCCAGCAGCCGCACGCGGCGCATCTCGGGCAGCGTTGGGTCCTGGCCA
CGGGTGCGCATGATCGTGCTCCTGTCGTTGAGGACCCGGCTAGGCTGGCGGGGTTGCCTTACTGGTTAGC
AGAATGAATCACCGATACGCGAGCGAACGTGAAGCGACTGCTGCTGCAAAACGTCTGCGACCTGAGCAAC
AACATGAATGGTCTTCGGTTTCCGTGTTTCGTAAAGTCTGGAAACGCGGAAGTCCCCTACGTGCTGCTGA
AGTTGCCCGCAACAGAGAGTGGAACCAACCGGTGATACCACGATACTATGACTGAGAGTCAACGCCATGA
GCGGCCTCATTTCTTATTCTGAGTTACAACAGTCCGCACCGCTGCCGGTAGCTCCTTCCGGTGGGCGCGG
GGCATGACTATCGTCGCCGCACTTATGACTGTCTTCTTTATCATGCAACTCGTAGGACAGGTGCCGGCAG
CGCCCAACAGTCCCCCGGCCACGGGGCCTGCCACCATACCCACGCCGAAACAAGCGCCCTGCACCATTAT
GTTCCGGATCTGCATCGCAGGATGCTGCTGGCTACCCTGTGGAACACCTACATCTGTATTAACGAAGCGC
TAACCGTTTTTATCAGGCTCTGGGAGGCAGAATAAATGATCATATCGTCAATTATTACCTCCACGGGGAG
AGCCTGAGCAAACTGGCCTCAGGCATTTGAGAAGCACACGGTCACACTGCTTCCGGTAGTCAATAAACCG
GTAAACCAGCAATAGACATAAGCGGCTATTTAACGACCCTGCCCTGAACCGACGACCGGGTCGAATTTGC
TTTCGAATTTCTGCCATTCATCCGCTTATTATCACTTATTCAGGCGTAGCAACCAGGCGTTTAAGGGCAC
CAATAACTGCCTTAAAAAAATTACGCCCCGCCCTGCCACTCATCGCAGTACTGTTGTAATTCATTAAGCA
TTCTGCCGACATGGAAGCCATCACAAACGGCATGATGAACCTGAATCGCCAGCGGCATCAGCACCTTGTC
GCCTTGCGTATAATATTTGCCCATGGTGAAAACGGGGGCGAAGAAGTTGTCCATATTGGCCACGTTTAAA
TCAAAACTGGTGAAACTCACCCAGGGATTGGCTGAGACGAAAAACATATTCTCAATAAACCCTTTAGGGA
AATAGGCCAGGTTTTCACCGTAACACGCCACATCTTGCGAATATATGTGTAGAAACTGCCGGAAATCGTC
GTGGTATTCACTCCAGAGCGATGAAAACGTTTCAGTTTGCTCATGGAAAACGGTGTAACAAGGGTGAACA
CTATCCCATATCACCAGCTCACCGTCTTTCATTGCCATACGGAATTCCGGATGAGCATTCATCAGGCGGG
CAAGAATGTGAATAAAGGCCGGATAAAACTTGTGCTTATTTTTCTTTACGGTCTTTAAAAAGGCCGTAAT
ATCCAGCTGAACGGTCTGGTTATAGGTACATTGAGCAACTGACTGAAATGCCTCAAAATGTTCTTTACGA
TGCCATTGGGATATATCAACGGTGGTATATCCAGTGATTTTTTTCTCCATTTTAGCTTCCTTAGCTCCTG
AAAATCTCGATAACTCAAAAAATACGCCCGGTAGTGATCTTATTTCATTATGGTGAAAGTTGGAACCTCT
TACGTGCCGATCAACGTCTCATTTTCGCCAAAAGTTGGCCCAGGGCTTCCCGGTATCAACAGGGACACCA
GGATTTATTTATTCTGCGAAGTGATCTTCCGTCACAGGTATTTATTCGGCGCAAAGTGCGTCGGGTGATG
CTGCCAACTTACTGATTTAGTGTATGATGGTGTTTTTGAGGTGCTCCAGTGGCTTCTGTTTCTATCAGCT
GTCCCTCCTGTTCAGCTACTGACGGGGTGGTGCGTAACGGCAAAAGCACCGCCGGACATCAGCGCTAGCG
GAGTGTATACTGGCTTACTATGTTGGCACTGATGAGGGTGTCAGTGAAGTGCTTCATGTGGCAGGAGAAA
AAAGGCTGCACCGGTGCGTCAGCAGAATATGTGATACAGGATATATTCCGCTTCCTCGCTCACTGACTCG
CTACGCTCGGTCGTTCGACTGCGGCGAGCGGAAATGGCTTACGAACGGGGCGGAGATTTCCTGGAAGATG
CCAGGAAGATACTTAACAGGGAAGTGAGAGGGCCGCGGCAAAGCCGTTTTTCCATAGGCTCCGCCCCCCT
GACAAGCATCACGAAATCTGACGCTCAAATCAGTGGTGGCGAAACCCGACAGGACTATAAAGATACCAGG
CGTTTCCCCCTGGCGGCTCCCTCGTGCGCTCTCCTGTTCCTGCCTTTCGGTTTACCGGTGTCATTCCGCT
GTTATGGCCGCGTTTGTCTCATTCCACGCCTGACACTCAGTTCCGGGTAGGCAGTTCGCTCCAAGCTGGA
CTGTATGCACGAACCCCCCGTTCAGTCCGACCGCTGCGCCTTATCCGGTAACTATCGTCTTGAGTCCAAC
CCGGAAAGACATGCAAAAGCACCACTGGCAGCAGCCACTGGTAATTGATTTAGAGGAGTTAGTCTTGAAG
TCATGCGCCGGTTAAGGCTAAACTGAAAGGACAAGTTTTGGTGACTGCGCTCCTCCAAGCCAGTTACCTC
GGTTCAAAGAGTTGGTAGCTCAGAGAACCTTCGAAAAACCGCCCTGCAAGGCGGTTTTTTCGTTTTCAGA
GCAAGAGATTACGCGCAGACCAAAACGATCTCAAGAAGATCATCTTATTAATCAGATAAAATATTTCTAG
ATTTCAGTGCAATTTATCTCTTCAAATGTAGCACCTGAAGTCAGCCCCATACGATATAAGTTGTAATTCT
CATGTTTGACAGCTTATCATCGATGCATAATGTGCCTGTCAAATGGACGAAGCAGGGATTCTGCAAACCC
TATGCTACTCCGTCAAGCCGTCAATTGTCTGATTCGTTACCAA
Features (pLannotate 1.2.2; 14 found; start..end, strand, type, name):
      1..879     -  CDS            araC: L-arabinose regulatory protein; araC
    906..1190    +  promoter       araBAD promoter: araBAD; promoter of the L-arabinose operon of E. coli; the araC regulatory gene is transcribed in the opposite direction (Guzman et al., 1995)
   1225..1956    +  CDS            exbB: EXBB_ECOLI - Experimental evidence at protein level: Swiss-Prot protein existence level 1. Involved in the TonB-dependent energy-dependent transport of various receptor-bound substrates. Protects ExbD from proteolytic degradation and functionally stabilizes TonB. From Escherichia coli (strain K12).
   1983..2697    +  CDS            TcR (fragment): tetracycline efflux protein; tet; confers resistance to tetracycline
   2939..3064    -  CDS            YPB1_ECOLX (fragment): Protein predicted: Swiss-Prot protein existence level 4. From Escherichia coli.
   3200..3293    +  CDS            TcR (fragment): tetracycline efflux protein; tet; confers resistance to tetracycline
   3290..3347    -  CDS            TcR (fragment): tetracycline efflux protein; tet; confers resistance to tetracycline
   3334..3432    +  CDS            YPB2_ECOLX (fragment): Protein predicted: Swiss-Prot protein existence level 4. From Escherichia coli.
   3731..4390    -  CDS            CmR: chloramphenicol acetyltransferase; cat; confers resistance to chloramphenicol
   4391..4493    -  promoter       cat promoter: promoter of the E. coli cat gene encoding chloramphenicol acetyltransferase
   4614..4757    +  mobile_element IS1 (fragment): prokaryotic transposable element IS1
   4876..4931    -  rep_origin     RSF ori (fragment): Plasmids containing the RSF 1030 origin of replication can be propagated in E. coli cells that contain additional plasmids with compatible origins.
   5019..5564    -  rep_origin     p15A ori: Plasmids containing the medium-copy-number p15A origin of replication can be propagated in E. coli cells that contain a second plasmid with the ColE1 origin.
   5676..5694    +  promoter       tet promoter (fragment): E. coli promoter for tetracycline efflux protein gene
