[The description below was written by a language model from this plasmid's Addgene catalogue record and pLannotate feature annotations shown in this document.]
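Description:
pKP1469 is a bacterial expression plasmid built on the pACYC184 backbone for arabinose-inducible production of the Escherichia coli ExbB protein. It replicates from the p15A origin, which is compatible with ColE1-type plasmids and so allows it to be maintained alongside a second vector in the same cell. The catalogue lists it as high copy, although p15A is generally regarded as a low- to medium-copy origin. Selection is by chloramphenicol, through the cat gene (chloramphenicol acetyltransferase) under its own promoter. The tetracycline resistance gene of pACYC184 is present only as fragments, with a partial tet promoter. This fits insertion of the expression cassette at the BamHI site within that gene, so tetracycline resistance should not be expected. Short remnants annotated as IS1, an RSF origin fragment and predicted backbone ORFs are also detected.

The payload is an araC–araBAD cassette. The araC regulator is transcribed divergently from the araBAD (pBAD) promoter, which drives the full-length exbB coding sequence. According to the depositor, exbB replaces the tonB gene of the parent plasmid pKP325, and the pBAD promoter and an optimized ribosome binding site were taken from the pBAD24-derived plasmid pKP660, which carries ExbB and ExbD. AraC represses the promoter without L-arabinose and activates it when the sugar is added, giving titratable expression. No epitope tag or reporter is annotated.

ExbB is part of the TonB-dependent energy transduction system, where it stabilizes TonB and protects ExbD from proteolysis. The record supports use of the plasmid for controlled ExbB expression in E. coli. Complementation or co-expression studies with compatible plasmids are plausible uses, but the record does not state them.
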