Addgene plasmid #160815: pKP1469
Purpose: Expression of ExbB protein; the exbB gene replaces tonB gene in BamHI site of pKP325; includes pBAD promoter and optimized RBS from pBAD24-derived pKP660 (ExbB, ExbD)
Depositing lab: Kathleen Postle.
Backbone
  Vector backbone: pACYC184
  Vector type: Bacterial Expression
Growth in bacteria
  Bacterial resistance: Chloramphenicol, 25 μg/mL
  Growth temperature: 37°C
  Growth strain: DH5alpha
  Copy number: High Copy
Gene/Insert
  Gene/Insert name: exbB
  Species: Escherichia coli
  Cloning method: Restriction Enzyme; 5′ cloning site Unknown (unknown if destroyed)
Terms and licenses: Academic/Nonprofit Terms; Industry Terms: Not Available to Industry
Depositor comments: The exbB gene replaces tonB gene in BamHI site of pKP325; includes pBAD promoter and optimized RBS from pBAD24-derived pKP660 (ExbB, ExbD). For pKP325 see PMID: 10209752
How to cite: pKP1469 was a gift from Kathleen Postle (Addgene plasmid # 160815 ; http://n2t.net/addgene:160815 ; RRID:Addgene_160815)
